Addgene plasmid #20675: pBS-MXT GIRK2
Depositing lab: Henry Lester. Depositing organization: California Institute of Technology. Publication: Subunit stoichiometry of a heteromultimeric G protein-coupled inward-rectifier K+ channel. Silverman SK, Lester HA, Dougherty DA. J Biol Chem. 1996 Nov 29. 271(48):30524-8. 10.1074/jbc.271.48.30524 PubMed 8940021.
Backbone
  Vector backbone: pBluescript II KS (-)
  Backbone manufacturer: Stratagene
  Backbone size w/o insert (bp): 3224
  Vector type: Xenopus expression
Growth in bacteria
  Bacterial resistance: Ampicillin, 100 μg/mL
  Growth temperature: 37°C
  Growth strain: DH5alpha
  Copy number: High Copy
Gene/Insert
  Gene/Insert name: Mus musculus G protien coupled inward rectifier K+ channel 2 (alt names: GIRK 2; Kcnj6)
  Species: M. musculus (mouse)
  Insert size (bp): 1300
  Mutation: A369V
  GenBank ID: NP_034736.2
  Entrez Gene: Kcnj6 (a.k.a. BIR1, GIRK2, KATP2, KCNJ7, Kir3.2, weaver, wv)
  Tag / fusion protein: 5' UTR Xenopus B-globin (N terminal on backbone); 3' UTR Xenopus B- globin (C terminal on backbone)
  Cloning method: Restriction Enzyme; 5′ cloning site Spe I (destroyed during cloning); 3′ cloning site Spe I (destroyed during cloning)
  Sequencing primers: 5′ T3; 3′ T7
Resource information
  A portion of this plasmid was derived from a plasmid made by: GIRK 2 was obtained originally from L. Salkoff's lab
Terms and licenses: Academic/Nonprofit Terms; Industry Terms: Not Available to Industry
How to cite: pBS-MXT GIRK2 was a gift from Henry Lester (Addgene plasmid # 20675 ; http://n2t.net/addgene:20675 ; RRID:Addgene_20675)
