[The description below was written by a language model from this plasmid's Addgene catalogue record.]
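Description:
pBS-MXT GIRK2 is a Xenopus expression plasmid built on a pBluescript II KS(-) backbone that has been modified (the "MXT" arrangement) to carry the 5′ and 3′ untranslated regions of Xenopus β-globin on either side of the cloning site. It is maintained in E. coli as a high-copy plasmid under ampicillin selection. As a pBluescript derivative it would be expected to carry the usual ColE1-type origin and f1 origin, although no feature table is provided to confirm the individual backbone elements.

The insert is an approximately 1.3 kb mouse Kcnj6 coding sequence encoding GIRK2 (Kir3.2), a G protein-coupled inwardly rectifying potassium channel subunit. The record notes an A369V substitution relative to the reference protein. The fragment was introduced by restriction cloning at SpeI sites that were destroyed in the process, so it cannot be released with that enzyme. The flanking β-globin UTRs are listed in the tag fields but are untranslated elements rather than protein fusions. They stabilise the transcript and enhance its translation in Xenopus oocytes.

The record does not explicitly state a promoter. T3 and T7 are listed as the 5′ and 3′ sequencing primers, consistent with the phage promoters that flank the pBluescript polylinker. Vectors of this type are generally used as templates for in vitro transcription of capped RNA for oocyte injection. The associated work concerns the subunit stoichiometry of heteromultimeric GIRK channels, so the construct's typical use is heterologous expression of GIRK2 in oocytes for electrophysiological study of these channels.
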