>Addgene plasmid #20675 | pBS-MXT GIRK2 | addgene partial sequence | sequence record 26559 | 20675 with M13rev
GCTGGGTACCGGGCCCCCCCTCGAGCTTCTTGTTCTTTTTGCAGAAGCTCAGAATAAACGCTCAACTTTG
GCAGAATCGATAAGCTTGATATCGAATTCCTGCAGCCCGGGGGATCCACTAGACGTTTAAACGTCTTCTT
TCAAATACTTCCACCATGACAATGGCCAAGTTAACTGAATCCATGACTAACGTCTTGGAAGGCGATTCCA
TGGACCAGGATGTGGAAAGCCCAGTGGCCATTCACCAGCCAAAGTTGCCTAAGCAGGCCAGGGACGACCT
GCCGAGACACATCAGCCGAGACAGGACCAAAAGGAAAATCCAGAGGTACGTGAGGAAGGATGGGAAGTGC
AACGTTCACCACGGCAATGTGCGGGAGACGTACCGATACCTGACGGACATCTTCACCACCCTGGTGGACC
TGAAGTGGAGATTCAACCTGTTGATCTTTGTCATGGTCTACACAGTGACGTGGCTTTTCTTTGGGATGAT
CTGGTGGCTGATTGCGTACATC
